Addgene plasmid #219834: pDRF1 mStayGold-T2A-mCherry
Purpose: equimolar expression of mStaygold and mCherry in budding yeast
Depositing lab: Bas Teusink. Depositing organization: Vrije Universiteit Amsterdam. Publication: Side-by-Side Systematic Characterization of Novel FPs in Budding Yeast. Botman D, de Groot DH, Wehrens M, van Rossum K, Yska S, van der Kieft B, Albert V, Minghetti N, Goedhart J, Teusink B. ACS Synth Biol. 2026 Apr 1. doi: 10.1021/acssynbio.5c00676. PubMed 41919951.
Backbone
  Vector backbone: pDRF1
  Vector type: Yeast Expression
Growth in bacteria
  Bacterial resistance: Ampicillin, 100 μg/mL
  Growth temperature: 37°C
  Growth strain: DH5alpha
  Copy number: High Copy
Gene/Insert
  Gene/Insert name: mStayGold-T2A-mCherry
  Species: Synthetic
  Cloning method: Restriction Enzyme; 5′ cloning site Unknown (unknown if destroyed)
Terms and licenses: Academic/Nonprofit Terms; Industry Terms: Not Available to Industry
How to cite: pDRF1 mStayGold-T2A-mCherry was a gift from Bas Teusink (Addgene plasmid # 219834 ; http://n2t.net/addgene:219834 ; RRID:Addgene_219834)
