[The description below was written by a language model from this plasmid's Addgene catalogue record and pLannotate feature annotations shown in this document.]
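Description:
pDRF1 mStayGold-T2A-mCherry is an 8.4 kb yeast expression shuttle plasmid built on the pDRF1 backbone for use in budding yeast. In E. coli it is maintained at high copy through a ColE1/pUC-type origin and selected with ampicillin via the β-lactamase gene. An f1 origin and remnants of a lac promoter/operator and lacZα region are also present as carry-over from the parental cloning vector. In Saccharomyces cerevisiae it replicates episomally from the 2μ origin, which gives multicopy maintenance. It is selected by uracil prototrophy through URA3 under its own promoter, a marker that can also be counterselected with 5-FOA.

The payload is a synthetic single open reading frame, mStayGold-T2A-mCherry, sitting between attB1 and attB2 Gateway recombination sites and followed by the ADH1 terminator. The automated annotation identifies only the mCherry coding sequence. The roughly 750 nt stretch between attB1 and mCherry is unannotated, and it is presumably where the mStayGold and T2A sequences named in the catalogue entry lie. The T2A peptide causes ribosomal skipping during translation, so one transcript yields two separate proteins in a fixed ratio. This is the basis for the stated purpose of equimolar expression of the green and red fluorescent proteins. The yeast promoter driving the cassette is not named in the record. The region upstream of attB1 is matched only to fragments of predicted yeast ORFs (BRP1, YG007) and a short ARG4 promoter fragment.

A construct of this design lets mCherry act as an internal expression reference, so the brightness and behaviour of mStayGold can be normalised. This fits the associated side-by-side characterisation of fluorescent proteins in yeast.
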