Features (pLannotate 1.2.2; 25 found; start..end, strand, type, name):
      3..257     -  CDS            BRP1 (fragment): BRP1_YEAST - Protein predicted: Swiss-Prot protein existence level 4. From Saccharomyces cerevisiae (strain ATCC 204508 / S288c) (Baker's yeast).
    359..375     -  promoter       ARG4 promoter (fragment): S. cerevisiae ARG4
    480..563     +  CDS            YG007_YEAST: Protein predicted: Swiss-Prot protein existence level 4. From Saccharomyces cerevisiae (strain ATCC 204508 / S288c) (Baker's yeast).
    800..824     +  protein_bind   attB1: mutant version of attB; recombination site for the Gateway® BP reaction BP Clonase™
   1590..2297    +  CDS            mCherry: mCherry is a basic (constitutively fluorescent) red fluorescent protein published in 2004, derived from Discosoma sp.. It is reported to be a very rapidly-maturing monomer with low acid sensitivity.
   2310..2334    -  protein_bind   attB2: mutant version of attB; recombination site for the Gateway® BP reaction BP Clonase™
   2362..2388    +  misc_feature   MCS (fragment): pBluescript multiple cloning site
   2397..2415    -  promoter       T7 promoter: promoter for bacteriophage T7 RNA polymerase
   2416..2559    +  CDS            ADH1 (fragment): ADH1_YEAST - Also known as ADC1. Experimental evidence at protein level: Swiss-Prot protein existence level 1. This isozyme preferentially catalyzes the conversion of primary unbranched alcohols to their corresponding aldehydes. Also shows activity toward secondary alcohols. From Saccharomyces cerevisiae (strain ATCC 204508 / S288c) (Baker's yeast).
   2563..2750    +  terminator     ADH1 terminator: S. cerevisiae ADH1; transcription terminator for the S. cerevisiae alcohol dehydrogenase 1 (ADH1) gene
   2758..2915    +  CDS            lacZα (fragment): LacZα fragment of β-galactosidase; lacZ fragment
   2921..2972    -  misc_feature   bom (fragment): basis of mobility region from pBR322
   2977..3060    +  CDS            RAF1 (fragment): RAF_YEAST - Experimental evidence at transcript level: Swiss-Prot protein existence level 2. Antagonizes transcriptional repression of recombinase FLP by REP1-REP2. May play a role in plasmid partitioning. From Saccharomyces cerevisiae (strain ATCC 204508 / S288c) (Baker's yeast).
   3214..4560    -  rep_origin     2μ ori: yeast 2μ plasmid origin of replication
   4565..4581    -  promoter       tet promoter (fragment): E. coli promoter for tetracycline efflux protein gene
   4671..5474    -  CDS            URA3: orotidine-5'-phosphate decarboxylase, required for uracil biosynthesis; S. cerevisiae URA3; yeast auxotrophic marker, counterselectable with 5-fluoroorotic acid (5-FOA)
   5475..5690    -  promoter       URA3 promoter: S. cerevisiae URA3
   5801..5905    +  promoter       AmpR promoter: bla
   5906..6766    +  CDS            AmpR: β-lactamase; bla; confers resistance to ampicillin, carbenicillin, and related antibiotics
   6937..7525    +  rep_origin     ori: high-copy-number ColE1/pMB1/pBR322/pUC origin of replication
   7708..7800    +  CDS            lacI (fragment): lac repressor; lacI; The lac repressor binds to the lac operator to inhibit transcription in E. coli. This inhibition can be relieved by adding lactose or isopropyl-β-D-thiogalactopyranoside (IPTG).
   7813..7834    +  protein_bind   CAP binding site: CAP binding activates transcription in the presence of cAMP. E. coli catabolite activator protein
   7849..7879    +  promoter       lac promoter: promoter for the E. coli lac operon
   7887..7903    +  protein_bind   lac operator: The lac repressor binds to the lac operator to inhibit transcription in E. coli. This inhibition can be relieved by adding lactose or isopropyl-β-D-thiogalactopyranoside (IPTG). lac repressor encoded by lacI
   7984..8412    -  rep_origin     f1 ori (sequence partly withheld): f1 bacteriophage origin of replication; arrow indicates direction of (+) strand synthesis
>Addgene plasmid #219834 | pDRF1 mStayGold-T2A-mCherry | addgene full sequence | sequence record 437588 | Addgene NGS Result
CAAGCTTCCTGAAACGGAGAAACATAAACAGGCATTGCTGGGATCACCCATACATCACTCTGTTTTGCCT
GACCTTTTCCGGTAATTTGAAAACAAACCCGGTCTCGAAGCGGAGATCCGGCGATAATTACCGCAGAAAT
AAACCCATACACGAGACGTAGAACCAGCCGCACATGGCCGGAGAAACTCCTGCGAGAATTTCGTAAACTC
GCGCGCATTGCATCTGTATTTCCTAATGCGGCACTTCCAGGCCTCGATCGAGACCGTTTATCCATTGCTT
TTTTGTTGTCTTTTTCCCTCGTTCACAGAAAGTCTGAAGAAGCTATAGTAGAACTATGAGCTTTTTTTGT
TTCTGTTTTCCTTTTTTTTTTTTTTACCTCTGTGGAAATTGTTACTCTCACACTCTTTAGTTCGTTTGTT
TGTTTTGTTTATTCCAATTATGACCGGTGACGAAACGTGGTCGATGGTGGGTACCGCTTATGCTCCCCTC
CATTAGTTTCGATTATATAAAAAGGCCAAATATTGTATTATTTTCAAATGTCCTATCATTATCGTCTAAC
ATCTAATTTCTCTTAAATTTTTTCTCTTTCTTTCCTATAACACCAATAGTGAAAATCTTTTTTTCTTCTA
TATCTACAAAAACTTTTTTTTTCTATCAACCTCGTTGATAAATTTTTTCTTTAACAATCGTTAATAATTA
ATTAATTGGAAAATAACCATTTTTTCTCTCTTTTATACACACATTCAAAAGAAAGAAAAAAAATATACCC
CAGCCTCGACTAGTGAATTCGCGGCCATCACAAGTTTGTACAAAAAAGCAGGCTGCTAGCATGGTGTCTA
CAGGCGAGGAGCTGTTTACCGGCGTGGTGCCCTTCAAGTTCCAGCTGAAGGGCACCATCAACGGCAAGAG
CTTCACCGTGGAAGGCGAGGGCGAGGGCAATAGCCACGAGGGCAGCCACAAAGGCAAGTACGTGTGCACC
AGCGGCAAACTGCCAATGTCTTGGGCCGCCCTGGGAACTAGCTTCGGCTATGGCATGAAGTACTACACCA
AGTACCCCAGCGGCCTGAAGAACTGGTTCCACGAGGTGATGCCCGAGGGCTTCACCTACGACAGACACAT
CCAGTACAAGGGCGACGGCAGCATCCACGCCAAGCACCAGCACTTCATGAAGAACGGCACCTACCACAAC
ATCGTGGAGTTCACCGGCCAGGACTTCAAGGAGAACAGCCCCGTGCTGACCGGCGACATGGACGTGAGCC
TGCCCAACGAGGTGCAGCACATCCCCATAGATGACGGCGTGGAGTGCACAGTGACCCTGCAGTACCCTCT
GCTGAGCGACGAGAGCAAGTGCGTGGAGGCCTACCAGAACACCATCATCAAGCCCCTGCACAATCAGCCA
GCCCCCGATGTGCCATTCCACTGGATCAGAAAGCAGTACACCCAGAGCAAGGACGACACCGAGGAGAGAG
ACCACATCATCCAGAGCGAGACCCTGGAGGCCCACCTGTCCGGAGAGGGCAGAGGAAGTCTTCTAACATG
CGGTGACGTGGAGGAGAATCCCGGCCCTGGGGATCCACCGGTCGCCACCATGGTGAGCAAGGGCGAGGAG
GATAACATGGCCATCATCAAGGAGTTCATGCGCTTCAAGGTGCACATGGAGGGCTCCGTGAACGGCCACG
AGTTCGAGATCGAGGGCGAGGGCGAGGGCCGCCCCTACGAGGGCACCCAGACCGCCAAGCTGAAGGTGAC
CAAGGGTGGCCCCCTGCCCTTCGCCTGGGACATCCTGTCCCCTCAGTTCATGTACGGCTCCAAGGCCTAC
GTGAAGCACCCCGCCGACATCCCCGACTACTTGAAGCTGTCCTTCCCCGAGGGCTTCAAGTGGGAGCGCG
TGATGAACTTCGAGGACGGCGGCGTGGTGACCGTGACCCAGGACTCCTCCCTGCAGGACGGCGAGTTCAT
CTACAAGGTGAAGCTGCGCGGCACCAACTTCCCCTCCGACGGCCCCGTAATGCAGAAGAAGACCATGGGC
TGGGAGGCCTCCTCCGAGCGGATGTACCCCGAGGACGGCGCCCTGAAGGGCGAGATCAAGCAGAGGCTGA
AGCTGAAGGACGGCGGCCACTACGACGCTGAGGTCAAGACCACCTACAAGGCCAAGAAGCCCGTGCAGCT
GCCCGGCGCCTACAACGTCAACATCAAGTTGGACATCACCTCCCACAACGAGGACTACACCATCGTGGAA
CAGTACGAACGCGCCGAGGGCCGCCACTCCACCGGCGGCATGGACGAGCTGTACAAGTAAAGCGGCCGCA
CCCAGCTTTCTTGTACAAAGTGGTGTAGTTAATTCATGATGGCCGCTGCAGGTCGACCTCGAGGGGGGGC
CCGGTACCCAATTCGCCCTATAGTGAGTCGTATTACGCGCGGATCCAGCTTTGGACTTCTTCGCCAGAGG
TTTGGTCAAGTCTCCAATCAAGGTTGTCGGCTTGTCTACCTTGCCAGAAATTTACGAAAAGATGGAAAAG
GGTCAAATCGTTGGTAGATACGTTGTTGACACTTCTAAATAAGCGAATTTCTTATGATTTATGATTTTTA
TTATTAAATAAGTTATAAAAAAAATAAGTGTATACAAATTTTAAAGTGACTCTTAGGTTTTAAAACGAAA
ATTCTTATTCTTGAGTAACTCTTTCCTGTAGGTCAGGTTGCTTTCTCAGGTATAGCATGAGGTCGCTCTT
ATTGACCACACCTCTACCGGCATGCCAATTCACTGGCCGTCGTTTTACAACGTCGTGACTGGGAAAACCC
TGGCGTTACCCAACTTAATCGCCTTGCAGCACATCCCCCTTTCGCCAGCTGGCGTAATAGCGAAGAGGCC
CGCACCGATCGCCCTTCCCAACAGTTGCGCAGCCTGAATGGCGAATGGCGCCTGATGCGGTATTTTCTCC
TTACGCATCTGTGCGGTATTTCACACCGCATAATCGGATCGTACTTGTTACCCATCATTGAATTTTGAAC
ATCCGAACCTGGGAGTTTTCCCTGAAACAGATAGTATATTTGAACCTGTATAATAATATATAGTCTAGCG
CTTTACGGAAGACAATGTATGTATTTCGGTTCCTGGAGAAACTATTGCATCTATTGCATAGGTAATCTTG
CACGTCGCATCCCCGGTTCATTTTCTGCGTTTCCATCTTGCACTTCAATAGCATATCTTTGTTAACGAAG
CATCTGTGCTTCATTTTGTAGAACAAAAATGCAACGCGAGAGCGCTAATTTTTCAAACAAAGAATCTGAG
CTGCATTTTTACAGAACAGAAATGCAACGCGAAAGCGCTATTTTACCAACGAAGAATCTGTGCTTCATTT
TTGTAAAACAAAAATGCAACGCGAGAGCGCTAATTTTTCAAACAAAGAATCTGAGCTGCATTTTTACAGA
ACAGAAATGCAACGCGAGAGCGCTATTTTACCAACAAAGAATCTATACTTCTTTTTTGTTCTACAAAAAT
GCATCCCGAGAGCGCTATTTTTCTAACAAAGCATCTTAGATTACTTTTTTTCTCCTTTGTGCGCTCTATA
ATGCAGTCTCTTGATAACTTTTTGCACTGTAGGTCCGTTAAGGTTAGAAGAAGGCTACTTTGGTGTCTAT
TTTCTCTTCCATAAAAAAAGCCTGACTCCACTTCCCGCGTTTACTGATTACTAGCGAAGCTGCGGGTGCA
TTTTTTCAAGATAAAGGCATCCCCGATTATATTCTATACCGATGTGGATTGCGCATACTTTGTGAACAGA
AAGTGATAGCGTTGATGATTCTTCATTGGTCAGAAAATTATGAACGGTTTCTTCTATTTTGTCTCTATAT
ACTACGTATAGGAAATGTTTACATTTTCGTATTGTTTTCGATTCACTCTATGAATAGTTCTTACTACAAT
TTTTTTGTCTAAAGAGTAATACTAGAGATAAACATAAAAAATGTAGAGGTCGAGTTTAGATGCAAGTTCA
AGGAGCGAAAGGTGGATGGGTAGGTTATATAGGGATATAGCACAGAGATATATAGCAAAGAGATACTTTT
GAGCAATGTTTGTGGAAGCGGTATTCGCAATATTTTAGTAGCTCGTTACAGTCCGGTGCGTTTTTGGTTT
TTTGAAAGTGCGTCTTCAGAGCGCTTTTGGTTTTCAAAAGCGCTCTGAAGTTCCTATACTTTCTAGCTAG
AGAATAGGAACTTCGGAATAGGAACTTCAAAGCGTTTCCGAAAACGAGCGCTTCCGAAAATGCAACGCGA
GCTGCGCACATACAGCTCACTGTTCACGTCGCACCTATATCTGCGTGTTGCCTGTATATATATATACATG
AGAAGAACGGCATAGTGCGTGTTTATGCTTAAATGCGTACTTATATGCGTCTATTTATGTAGGATGAAAG
GTAGTCTAGTACCTCCTGTGATATTATCCCATTCCATGCGGGGTATCGTATGCTTCCTTCAGCACTACCC
TTTAGCTGTTCTATATGCTGCCACTCCTCAATTGGATTAGTCTCATCCTTCAATGCTATCATTTCCTTTG
ATATTGGATCGATCCGATGATAAGCTGTCAAACATGAGAATTGGGTAATAACTGATATAATTAAATTGAA
GCTCTAATTTGTGAGTTTAGTATACATGCATTTACTTATAATACAGTTTTTTAGTTTTGCTGGCCGCATC
TTCTCAAATATGCTTCCCAGCCTGCTTTTCTGTAACGTTCACCCTCTACCTTAGCATCCCTTCCCTTTGC
AAATAGTCCTCTTCCAACAATAATAATGTCAGATCCTGTAGAGACCACATCATCCACGGTTCTATACTGT
TGACCCAATGCGTCTCCCTTGTCATCTAAACCCACACCGGGTGTCATAATCAACCAATCGTAACCTTCAT
CTCTTCCACCCATGTCTCTTTGAGCAATAAAGCCGATAACAAAATCTTTGTCGCTCTTCGCAATGTCAAC
AGTACCCTTAGTATATTCTCCAGTAGATAGGGAGCCCTTGCATGACAATTCTGCTAACATCAAAAGGCCT
CTAGGTTCCTTTGTTACTTCTTCTGCCGCCTGCTTCAAACCGCTAACAATACCTGGGCCCACCACACCGT
GTGCATTCGTAATGTCTGCCCATTCTGCTATTCTGTATACACCCGCAGAGTACTGCAATTTGACTGTATT
ACCAATGTCAGCAAATTTTCTGTCTTCGAAGAGTAAAAAATTGTACTTGGCGGATAATGCCTTTAGCGGC
TTAACTGTGCCCTCCATGGAAAAATCAGTCAAGATATCCACATGTGTTTTTAGTAAACAAATTTTGGGAC
CTAATGCTTCAACTAACTCCAGTAATTCCTTGGTGGTACGAACATCCAATGAAGCACACAAGTTTGTTTG
CTTTTCGTGCATGATATTAAATAGCTTGGCAGCAACAGGACTAGGATGAGTAGCAGCACGTTCCTTATAT
GTAGCTTTCGACATGATTTATCTTCGTTTCCTGCATGTTTTTGTTCTGTGCAGTTGGGTTAAGAATACTG
GGCAATTTCATGTTTCTTCAACACTACATATGCGTATATATACCAATCTAAGTCTGTGCTCCTTCCTTCG
TTCTTCCTTCTGTTCGGAGATTACCGAATCAAAAAAATTTCAAGGAAACCGAAATCAAAAAAAAGAATAA
AAAAAAAATGATGAATTGAAAAGCTAATTCTTGAAGACGAAAGGGCCTCGTGATACGCCTATTTTTATAG
GTTAATGTCATGATAATAATGGTTTCTTAGACGTCAGGTGGCACTTTTCGGGGAAATGTGCGCGGAACCC
CTATTTGTTTATTTTTCTAAATACATTCAAATATGTATCCGCTCATGAGACAATAACCCTGATAAATGCT
TCAATAATATTGAAAAAGGAAGAGTATGAGTATTCAACATTTCCGTGTCGCCCTTATTCCCTTTTTTGCG
GCATTTTGCCTTCCTGTTTTTGCTCACCCAGAAACGCTGGTGAAAGTAAAAGATGCTGAAGATCAGTTGG
GTGCACGAGTGGGTTACATCGAACTGGATCTCAACAGCGGTAAGATCCTTGAGAGTTTTCGCCCCGAAGA
ACGTTTTCCAATGATGAGCACTTTTAAAGTTCTGCTATGTGGCGCGGTATTATCCCGTATTGACGCCGGG
CAAGAGCAACTCGGTCGCCGCATACACTATTCTCAGAATGACTTGGTTGAGTACTCACCAGTCACAGAAA
AGCATCTTACGGATGGCATGACAGTAAGAGAATTATGCAGTGCTGCCATAACCATGAGTGATAACACTGC
GGCCAACTTACTTCTGACAACGATCGGAGGACCGAAGGAGCTAACCGCTTTTTTGCACAACATGGGGGAT
CATGTAACTCGCCTTGATCGTTGGGAACCGGAGCTGAATGAAGCCATACCAAACGACGAGCGTGACACCA
CGATGCCTGTAGCAATGGCAACAACGTTGCGCAAACTATTAACTGGCGAACTACTTACTCTAGCTTCCCG
GCAACAATTAATAGACTGGATGGAGGCGGATAAAGTTGCAGGACCACTTCTGCGCTCGGCCCTTCCGGCT
GGCTGGTTTATTGCTGATAAATCTGGAGCCGGTGAGCGTGGGTCTCGCGGTATCATTGCAGCACTGGGGC
CAGATGGTAAGCCCTCCCGTATCGTAGTTATCTACACGACGGGGAGTCAGGCAACTATGGATGAACGAAA
TAGACAGATCGCTGAGATAGGTGCCTCACTGATTAAGCATTGGTAACTGTCAGACCAAGTTTACTCATAT
ATACTTTAGATTGATTTAAAACTTCATTTTTAATTTAAAAGGATCTAGGTGAAGATCCTTTTTGATAATC
TCATGACCAAAATCCCTTAACGTGAGTTTTCGTTCCACTGAGCGTCAGACCCCGTAGAAAAGATCAAAGG
ATCTTCTTGAGATCCTTTTTTTCTGCGCGTAATCTGCTGCTTGCAAACAAAAAAACCACCGCTACCAGCG
GTGGTTTGTTTGCCGGATCAAGAGCTACCAACTCTTTTTCCGAAGGTAACTGGCTTCAGCAGAGCGCAGA
TACCAAATACTGTTCTTCTAGTGTAGCCGTAGTTAGGCCACCACTTCAAGAACTCTGTAGCACCGCCTAC
ATACCTCGCTCTGCTAATCCTGTTACCAGTGGCTGCTGCCAGTGGCGATAAGTCGTGTCTTACCGGGTTG
GACTCAAGACGATAGTTACCGGATAAGGCGCAGCGGTCGGGCTGAACGGGGGGTTCGTGCACACAGCCCA
GCTTGGAGCGAACGACCTACACCGAACTGAGATACCTACAGCGTGAGCTATGAGAAAGCGCCACGCTTCC
CGAAGGGAGAAAGGCGGACAGGTATCCGGTAAGCGGCAGGGTCGGAACAGGAGAGCGCACGAGGGAGCTT
CCAGGGGGAAACGCCTGGTATCTTTATAGTCCTGTCGGGTTTCGCCACCTCTGACTTGAGCGTCGATTTT
TGTGATGCTCGTCAGGGGGGCGGAGCCTATGGAAAAACGCCAGCAACGCGGCCTTTTTACGGTTCCTGGC
CTTTTGCTGGCCTTTTGCTCACATGTTCTTTCCTGCGTTATCCCCTGATTCTGTGGATAACCGTATTACC
GCCTTTGAGTGAGCTGATACCGCTCGCCGCAGCCGAACGACCGAGCGCAGCGAGTCAGTGAGCGAGGAAG
CGGAAGAGCGCCCAATACGCAAACCGCCTCTCCCCGCGCGTTGGCCGATTCATTAATGCAGCTGGCACGA
CAGGTTTCCCGACTGGAAAGCGGGCAGTGAGCGCAACGCAATTAATGTGAGTTAGCTCACTCATTAGGCA
CCCCAGGCTTTACACTTTATGCTTCCGGCTCGTATGTTGTGTGGAATTGTGAGCGGATAACAATTTCACA
CAGGAAACAGCTATGACCATGATTACGCCAAGCTTACCGCATCAGGAAATTGTAAGCGTTAATATTTTGT
TAAAATTCGCGTTAAATTTTTGTTAAATCAGCTCATTTTTTAACCAATAGGCCGAAATCGGCAAAATCCC
TTATAAATCAAAAGAATAGACCGAGATAGGGT
[37 nt withheld, positions 8083-8119]
AAAGAACGTGGACTCCAACGTCAAAGG
[49 nt withheld, positions 8147-8195]
T
[91 nt withheld, positions 8197-8287]
G
[124 nt withheld, positions 8289-8412]
CCATTCGC
